>Addgene plasmid #205376 | pICH41295(pro5U)-pAT3G18480 | addgene full sequence | sequence record 404895 | Addgene NGS Result
CTTGAAGCTAGACAGGCTTATCTTGGACAAGAAGAAGATCGCTTGGCCTCGCGCGCAGATCAGTTGGAAG
AATTTGTCCATTACGTAAAAGGCGAGATCACCAAGGTAGTCGGCAAATAACTGTCAGACCAAGTTTACTC
ATATATACTTTAGATTGATTTAAAACTTCATTTTTAATTTAAAAGGATCTAGGTGAAGATCCTTTTTGAT
AATCTCATGACCAAAATCCCTTAACGTGAGTTTTCGTTCCACTGAGCGTCAGACCCCGTAGAAAAGATCA
AAGGATCTTCTTGAGATCCTTTTTTTCTGCGCGTAATCTGCTGCTTGCAAACAAAAAAACCACCGCTACC
AGCGGTGGTTTGTTTGCCGGATCAAGAGCTACCAACTCTTTTTCCGAAGGTAACTGGCTTCAGCAGAGCG
CAGATACCAAATACTGTTCTTCTAGTGTAGCCGTAGTTAGGCCACCACTTCAAGAACTCTGTAGCACCGC
CTACATACCTCGCTCTGCTAATCCTGTTACCAGTGGCTGCTGCCAGTGGCGATAAGTCGTGTCTTACCGG
GTTGGACTCAAGACGATAGTTACCGGATAAGGCGCAGCGGTCGGGCTGAACGGGGGGTTCGTGCACACAG
CCCAGCTTGGAGCGAACGACCTACACCGAACTGAGATACCTACAGCGTGAGCTATGAGAAAGCGCCACGC
TTCCCGAAGGGAGAAAGGCGGACAGGTATCCGGTAAGCGGCAGGGTCGGAACAGGAGAGCGCACGAGGGA
GCTTCCAGGGGGAAACGCCTGGTATCTTTATAGTCCTGTCGGGTTTCGCCACCTCTGACTTGAGCGTCGA
TTTTTGTGATGCTCGTCAGGGGGGCGGAGCCTATGGAAAAACGCCAGCAACGCGGCCTTTTTACGGTTCC
TGGCCTTTTGCTGGCCTTTTGCTCACATGTTCTTTCCTGCGTTATCCCCTGATTCTGTGGATAACCGTAT
TACCGCCTTTGAGTGAGCTGATACCGCTCGCCGCAGCCGAACGACCGAGCGCAGCGAGTCAGTGAGCGAG
GAAGCGGAAGAGCGCCCAATACGCAAACCGCCTCTCCCCGCGCGTTGGCCGATTCATTAATCACTCTGTG
GTCTCAGGAGGCTTTAAGAATGGAGGGTGGGTGGGTATATATATGGTTGATGGTGGATCGCTTCGAGAGA
TCTACAAATGTTTAATTTTTAGTACATTGCACTTTGGGAAAAATCATAAAAGTTGTAAAAAAGAGTAAAA
GACTTTTAAAACTAGTACGTTGCACTTTTTGTTAAAAGGAGGAAGGTTTTTTGAAAATTGATTTTTGTTT
AAGGAAGGTGAGAGATTTTACTGATTGTGAGAGATTTTAAGCTACTTAAAAGTAATATGTAAACGCGTTT
TTGGGATTGGTTTAATCCACACATATATACAAGATACAAAGAATTTAATTTAATGACTAAGAAAATTAAA
GAAATTATGAATAAAAAAGAAATATACATCCTAAAAATGCGAAAGTAAAATAAAACAGGCTATGCTAAAT
TTTAAAATATTAAATTCAACATTTTTCTATTCATAAAATTTCTATTAAAATTATTTGTAGATAAGAGATA
ATATGTTCAAACATTATTCCTCTATATAAGGAATCAAACTTGCAAACTTTAAAATAAAATTTTGAAAAAT
ATATCTAATGTAATATTCTGGTTTTATTAGTAAAGTAATATTACTTAATACTAACAAATTACAAAGAAAA
GAACTGAAGGAAAAAAAATAAACTTTTAAAATTTTCTAACCAGTGAAATAAATTAGAATTTAAACTTAAA
ATTTTATTAATTAATAATAGTCATAACAAAATTTGACAAATGTTTTCAACTTAGATGTGCAATAAACATG
AATTTATTCTACTAAATCAATACTGGGCCTATGAATGGCGCAAGGAATAGCCCATTGGTTATTCTATATC
TTTTGGACCTTACGTTTTTGAAGCCTGTTTAGGATCACACTCATAACAAAAAAATAAATAAGAATTACGC
TTCTACCACCATTAAACTCTAATGTATCTGAACTCAGAAGATCCGATCGGAGTAGTAAAAATTCAACAAA
ACAACAATAAGAAAACTCATTAATTCATTCGTCGGATTCGAAGAAGAAATCACTTCCCAGAAACTTTCTT
CGTATCGAAGTATTGCTTGTGTTCTTCGGAGAAACGAGATCGGGATCCGAATACGAGTACAAATGTGAGA
CCACGAAGTGGCTCTTCAGTGGACGAAAGGGCCTCGTGATACGCCTATTTTTATAGGTTAATGTCATGAT
AATAATGGTTTCTTAGACGTCAGGTGGCACTTTTCGGGGAAATGTGCGCGGAACCCCTATTTGTTTATTT
TTCTAAATACATTCAAATATGTATCCGCTCATGAGACAATAACCCTGATAAATGCTTCAATAATATTGAA
AAAGGAAGAGTATGCGCTCACGCAACTGGTCCAGAACCTTGACCGAACGCAGCGGTGGTAACGGCGCAGT
GGCGGTTTTCATGGCTTGTTATGACTGTTTTTTTTTGGGGTACAGTCTATGCCTCGGGCATCCAAGCAGC
AAGCGCGTTACGCCGTGGGTCGATGTTTGATGTTATGGAGCAGCAACGATGTTACGCAGCAGGGCAGTCG
CCCTAAAACAAAGTTAAACATCATGAGGGAAGCGGTGATCGCCGAAGTATCGACTCAACTATCAGAGGTA
GTTGGCGTCATCGAGCGCCATCTCGAACCGACGTTGCTGGCCGTACATTTGTACGGCTCCGCAGTGGATG
GCGGCCTGAAGCCACACAGCGATATTGATTTGCTGGTTACGGTGACCGTAAGGCTTGATGAAACAACGCG
GCGAGCTTTGATCAACGACCTTTTGGAAACTTCGGCTTCCCCTGGAGAGAGCGAGATTCTCCGCGCTGTA
GAAGTCACCATTGTTGTGCACGACGACATCATTCCGTGGCGTTATCCAGCTAAGCGCGAACTGCAATTTG
GAGAATGGCAGCGCAATGACATTCTTGCAGGTATCTTCGAGCCAGCCACGATCGACATTGATCTGGCTAT
CTTGCTGACAAAAGCAAGAGAACATAGCGTTGCCTTGGTAGGTCCAGCGGCGGAGGAACTCTTTGATCCG
GTTCCTGAACAGGATCTATTTGAGGCGCTAAATGAAACCTTAACGCTATGGAACTCGCCGCCCGACTGGG
CTGGCGATGAGCGAAATGTAGTGCTTACGTTGTCCCGCATTTGGTACAGCGCAGTAACCGGCAAAATCGC
GCCGAAGGATGTCGCTGCCGACTGGGCAATGGAGCGCCTGCCGGCCCAGTATCAGCCCGTCATA
Features (pLannotate 1.2.2; 7 found; start..end, strand, type, name):
    291..879     +  rep_origin     ori: high-copy-number ColE1/pMB1/pBR322/pUC origin of replication
   1062..1151    +  CDS            lacI (fragment): LACI_ECOLI - Experimental evidence at protein level: Swiss-Prot protein existence level 1. Repressor of the lactose operon. Binds allolactose as an inducer. From Escherichia coli (strain K12).
   1627..1643    +  promoter       minimal CaMV 35S promoter (fragment): minimal 35S promoter from cauliflower mosaic virus
   2357..2461    +  promoter       AmpR promoter: bla
   2452..2532    -  CDS            int (fragment): INT2_ECOLX - Protein inferred from homology: Swiss-Prot protein existence level 3. Putative integrase believed to be involved in the insertion of antibiotic resistance genes into plasmids and transposons. From Escherichia coli.
   2620..2676    +  CDS            GmR (fragment): gentamycin acetyltransferase; aacC1; confers resistance to gentamycin
   2683..117     +  CDS            aadA (across the origin): S3AD_ECOLX - Experimental evidence at protein level: Swiss-Prot protein existence level 1. Mediates bacterial resistance to the antibiotics streptomycin and spectinomycin. From Escherichia coli.
