[The description below was written by a language model from this plasmid's Addgene catalogue record and pLannotate feature annotations shown in this document.]
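Description:
pICH41295(pro5U)-pAT3G18480 is a Level 0 part plasmid for the MoClo (Modular Cloning, Golden Gate-based) system, built in the pICH41295 backbone, the standard acceptor for combined promoter plus 5'UTR modules. It is a small (about 3.4 kb) bacterial cloning vector rather than an expression or delivery construct. It replicates in E. coli from a high-copy ColE1/pUC-type origin and is selected with spectinomycin through the aadA aminoglycoside adenylyltransferase gene, which spans the numbering origin of the sequenced record. The short integrase and gentamicin acetyltransferase fragments, along with the bla-type promoter annotated upstream of aadA, appear to be remnants of the integron-derived context from which the resistance cassette was taken. The lacI fragment is likewise a backbone remnant rather than a working repressor gene.

The payload is a 1101 bp Arabidopsis thaliana fragment carrying the promoter and 5' untranslated region of locus AT3G18480. The automated annotation does not label this insert as a feature. The only hit in that region is a 17 bp match to the minimal CaMV 35S promoter, which is most likely a chance similarity or a core-promoter-like motif, not an inserted viral element. The record does not give the flanking cloning sites or overhangs, though Level 0 parts of this class are normally released by Type IIS digestion for ordered assembly with coding sequence and terminator parts into Level 1 transcription units. The associated work concerns identifying and engineering constitutive and repressible plant promoters, so this part is intended as a reusable regulatory module for driving transgene expression in plant synthetic biology designs.
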