Addgene plasmid #205376: pICH41295(pro5U)-pAT3G18480
Purpose: MoClo lvl0 Promoter + 5'UTR part
Depositing lab: Jennifer Nemhauser. Depositing organization: University of Washington. Publication: Building a pipeline to identify and engineer constitutive and repressible promoters. Yang EJY, Nemhauser JL. Quant Plant Biol. 2023 Oct 19;4:e12. doi: 10.1017/qpb.2023.10. eCollection 2023. PubMed 37901686.
Backbone
  Vector backbone: pICH41295
  Backbone manufacturer: Sylvestre Marillonnet Lab
  Vector type: Synthetic Biology
Growth in bacteria
  Bacterial resistance: Spectinomycin, 50 μg/mL
  Growth temperature: 37°C
  Growth strain: DH5alpha
  Copy number: High Copy
Gene/Insert
  Gene/Insert name: pAT3G18480
  Species: A. thaliana (mustard weed)
  Insert size (bp): 1101
  Cloning method: Restriction Enzyme; 5′ cloning site unknown (unknown if destroyed)
Terms and licenses: Academic/Nonprofit Terms; Industry Terms: Not Available to Industry
How to cite: pICH41295(pro5U)-pAT3G18480 was a gift from Jennifer Nemhauser (Addgene plasmid # 205376 ; http://n2t.net/addgene:205376 ; RRID:Addgene_205376)
